>Addgene plasmid #214203 | pET28-His6-SUMO-Lck-SH2-AviTag | addgene full sequence | sequence record 422773 | Addgene NGS Result
TTGGCGAATGGG
[124 nt withheld, positions 13-136]
C
[91 nt withheld, positions 138-228]
A
[49 nt withheld, positions 230-278]
CCTTTGACGTTGGAGTCCACGTTCTTT
[37 nt withheld, positions 306-342]
ACCCTATCTCGGTCTATTCTTTTGATTTATAAGGGATTTTGCCGATTTCGGCCTATTGGTTAAAAAATGA
GCTGATTTAACAAAAATTTAACGCGAATTTTAACAAAATATTAACGCTTACAATTTAGGTGGCACTTTTC
GGGGAAATGTGCGCGGAACCCCTATTTGTTTATTTTTCTAAATACATTCAAATATGTATCCGCTCATGAA
TTAATTCTTAGAAAAACTCATCGAGCATCAAATGAAACTGCAATTTATTCATATCAGGATTATCAATACC
ATATTTTTGAAAAAGCCGTTTCTGTAATGAAGGAGAAAACTCACCGAGGCAGTTCCATAGGATGGCAAGA
TCCTGGTATCGGTCTGCGATTCCGACTCGTCCAACATCAATACAACCTATTAATTTCCCCTCGTCAAAAA
TAAGGTTATCAAGTGAGAAATCACCATGAGTGACGACTGAATCCGGTGAGAATGGCAAAAGTTTATGCAT
TTCTTTCCAGACTTGTTCAACAGGCCAGCCATTACGCTCGTCATCAAAATCACTCGCATCAACCAAACCG
TTATTCATTCGTGATTGCGCCTGAGCGAGACGAAATACGCGATCGCTGTTAAAAGGACAATTACAAACAG
GAATCGAATGCAACCGGCGCAGGAACACTGCCAGCGCATCAACAATATTTTCACCTGAATCAGGATATTC
TTCTAATACCTGGAATGCTGTTTTCCCGGGGATCGCAGTGGTGAGTAACCATGCATCATCAGGAGTACGG
ATAAAATGCTTGATGGTCGGAAGAGGCATAAATTCCGTCAGCCAGTTTAGTCTGACCATCTCATCTGTAA
CATCATTGGCAACGCTACCTTTGCCATGTTTCAGAAACAACTCTGGCGCATCGGGCTTCCCATACAATCG
ATAGATTGTCGCACCTGATTGCCCGACATTATCGCGAGCCCATTTATACCCATATAAATCAGCATCCATG
TTGGAATTTAATCGCGGCCTAGAGCAAGACGTTTCCCGTTGAATATGGCTCATAACACCCCTTGTATTAC
TGTTTATGTAAGCAGACAGTTTTATTGTTCATGACCAAAATCCCTTAACGTGAGTTTTCGTTCCACTGAG
CGTCAGACCCCGTAGAAAAGATCAAAGGATCTTCTTGAGATCCTTTTTTTCTGCGCGTAATCTGCTGCTT
GCAAACAAAAAAACCACCGCTACCAGCGGTGGTTTGTTTGCCGGATCAAGAGCTACCAACTCTTTTTCCG
AAGGTAACTGGCTTCAGCAGAGCGCAGATACCAAATACTGTCCTTCTAGTGTAGCCGTAGTTAGGCCACC
ACTTCAAGAACTCTGTAGCACCGCCTACATACCTCGCTCTGCTAATCCTGTTACCAGTGGCTGCTGCCAG
TGGCGATAAGTCGTGTCTTACCGGGTTGGACTCAAGACGATAGTTACCGGATAAGGCGCAGCGGTCGGGC
TGAACGGGGGGTTCGTGCACACAGCCCAGCTTGGAGCGAACGACCTACACCGAACTGAGATACCTACAGC
GTGAGCTATGAGAAAGCGCCACGCTTCCCGAAGGGAGAAAGGCGGACAGGTATCCGGTAAGCGGCAGGGT
CGGAACAGGAGAGCGCACGAGGGAGCTTCCAGGGGGAAACGCCTGGTATCTTTATAGTCCTGTCGGGTTT
CGCCACCTCTGACTTGAGCGTCGATTTTTGTGATGCTCGTCAGGGGGGCGGAGCCTATGGAAAAACGCCA
GCAACGCGGCCTTTTTACGGTTCCTGGCCTTTTGCTGGCCTTTTGCTCACATGTTCTTTCCTGCGTTATC
CCCTGATTCTGTGGATAACCGTATTACCGCCTTTGAGTGAGCTGATACCGCTCGCCGCAGCCGAACGACC
GAGCGCAGCGAGTCAGTGAGCGAGGAAGCGGAAGAGCGCCTGATGCGGTATTTTCTCCTTACGCATCTGT
GCGGTATTTCACACCGCAATGGTGCACTCTCAGTACAATCTGCTCTGATGCCGCATAGTTAAGCCAGTAT
ACACTCCGCTATCGCTACGTGACTGGGTCATGGCTGCGCCCCGACACCCGCCAACACCCGCTGACGCGCC
CTGACGGGCTTGTCTGCTCCCGGCATCCGCTTACAGACAAGCTGTGACCGTCTCCGGGAGCTGCATGTGT
CAGAGGTTTTCACCGTCATCACCGAAACGCGCGAGGCAGCTGCGGTAAAGCTCATCAGCGTGGTCGTGAA
GCGATTCACAGATGTCTGCCTGTTCATCCGCGTCCAGCTCGTTGAGTTTCTCCAGAAGCGTTAATGTCTG
GCTTCTGATAAAGCGGGCCATGTTAAGGGCGGTTTTTTCCTGTTTGGTCACTGATGCCTCCGTGTAAGGG
GGATTTCTGTTCATGGGGGTAATGATACCGATGAAACGAGAGAGGATGCTCACGATACGGGTTACTGATG
ATGAACATGCCCGGTTACTGGAACGTTGTGAGGGTAAACAACTGGCGGTATGGATGCGGCGGGACCAGAG
AAAAATCACTCAGGGTCAATGCCAGCGCTTCGTTAATACAGATGTAGGTGTTCCACAGGGTAGCCAGCAG
CATCCTGCGATGCAGATCCGGAACATAATGGTGCAGGGCGCTGACTTCCGCGTTTCCAGACTTTACGAAA
CACGGAAACCGAAGACCATTCATGTTGTTGCTCAGGTCGCAGACGTTTTGCAGCAGCAGTCGCTTCACGT
TCGCTCGCGTATCGGTGATTCATTCTGCTAACCAGTAAGGCAACCCCGCCAGCCTAGCCGGGTCCTCAAC
GACAGGAGCACGATCATGCGCACCCGTGGGGCCGCCATGCCGGCGATAATGGCCTGCTTCTCGCCGAAAC
GTTTGGTGGCGGGACCAGTGACGAAGGCTTGAGCGAGGGCGTGCAAGATTCCGAATACCGCAAGCGACAG
GCCGATCATCGTCGCGCTCCAGCGAAAGCGGTCCTCGCCGAAAATGACCCAGAGCGCTGCCGGCACCTGT
CCTACGAGTTGCATGATAAAGAAGACAGTCATAAGTGCGGCGACGATAGTCATGCCCCGCGCCCACCGGA
AGGAGCTGACTGGGTTGAAGGCTCTCAAGGGCATCGGTCGAGATCCCGGTGCCTAATGAGTGAGCTAACT
TACATTAATTGCGTTGCGCTCACTGCCCGCTTTCCAGTCGGGAAACCTGTCGTGCCAGCTGCATTAATGA
ATCGGCCAACGCGCGGGGAGAGGCGGTTTGCGTATTGGGCGCCAGGGTGGTTTTTCTTTTCACCAGTGAG
ACGGGCAACAGCTGATTGCCCTTCACCGCCTGGCCCTGAGAGAGTTGCAGCAAGCGGTCCACGCTGGTTT
GCCCCAGCAGGCGAAAATCCTGTTTGATGGTGGTTAACGGCGGGATATAACATGAGCTGTCTTCGGTATC
GTCGTATCCCACTACCGAGATGTCCGCACCAACGCGCAGCCCGGACTCGGTAATGGCGCGCATTGCGCCC
AGCGCCATCTGATCGTTGGCAACCAGCATCGCAGTGGGAACGATGCCCTCATTCAGCATTTGCATGGTTT
GTTGAAAACCGGACATGGCACTCCAGTCGCCTTCCCGTTCCGCTATCGGCTGAATTTGATTGCGAGTGAG
ATATTTATGCCAGCCAGCCAGACGCAGACGCGCCGAGACAGAACTTAATGGGCCCGCTAACAGCGCGATT
TGCTGGTGACCCAATGCGACCAGATGCTCCACGCCCAGTCGCGTACCGTCTTCATGGGAGAAAATAATAC
TGTTGATGGGTGTCTGGTCAGAGACATCAAGAAATAACGCCGGAACATTAGTGCAGGCAGCTTCCACAGC
AATGGCATCCTGGTCATCCAGCGGATAGTTAATGATCAGCCCACTGACGCGTTGCGCGAGAAGATTGTGC
ACCGCCGCTTTACAGGCTTCGACGCCGCTTCGTTCTACCATCGACACCACCACGCTGGCACCCAGTTGAT
CGGCGCGAGATTTAATCGCCGCGACAATTTGCGACGGCGCGTGCAGGGCCAGACTGGAGGTGGCAACGCC
AATCAGCAACGACTGTTTGCCCGCCAGTTGTTGTGCCACGCGGTTGGGAATGTAATTCAGCTCCGCCATC
GCCGCTTCCACTTTTTCCCGCGTTTTCGCAGAAACGTGGCTGGCCTGGTTCACCACGCGGGAAACGGTCT
GATAAGAGACACCGGCATACTCTGCGACATCGTATAACGTTACTGGTTTCACATTCACCACCCTGAATTG
ACTCTCTTCCGGGCGCTATCATGCCATACCGCGAAAGGTTTTGCGCCATTCGATGGTGTCCGGGATCTCG
ACGCTCTCCCTTATGCGACTCCTGCATTAGGAAGCAGCCCAGTAGTAGGTTGAGGCCGTTGAGCACCGCC
GCCGCAAGGAATGGTGCATGCAAGGAGATGGCGCCCAACAGTCCCCCGGCCACGGGGCCTGCCACCATAC
CCACGCCGAAACAAGCGCTCATGAGCCCGAAGTGGCGAGCCCGATCTTCCCCATCGGTGATGTCGGCGAT
ATAGGCGCCAGCAACCGCACCTGTGGCGCCGGTGATGCCGGCCACGATGCGTCCGGCGTAGAGGATCGAG
ATCGATCTCGATCCCGCGAAATTAATACGACTCACTATAGGGGAATTGTGAGCGGATAACAATTCCCCTC
TAGAAATAATTTTGTTTAACTTTAAGAAGGAGATATACATATGGGCAGCAGCCATCATCATCATCATCAC
GGCAGCGGCCTGGTGCCGCGCGGCAGCGCTAGCATGTCGGACTCAGAAGTCAATCAAGAAGCTAAGCCAG
AGGTCAAGCCAGAAGTCAAGCCTGAGACTCACATCAATTTAAAGGTGTCCGATGGATCTTCAGAGATCTT
CTTCAAGATCAAAAAGACCACTCCTTTAAGAAGGCTGATGGAAGCGTTCGCTAAAAGACAGGGTAAGGAA
ATGGACTCCTTAAGATTCTTGTACGACGGTATTAGAATTCAAGCTGATCAGACCCCTGAAGATTTGGACA
TGGAGGATAACGATATTATTGAGGCTCACAGAGAACAGATTGGTGGTGCGAACAGCCTGGAGCCCGAACC
CTGGTTCTTCAAGAACCTGAGCCGCAAGGACGCGGAGCGGCAGCTCCTGGCGCCCGGGAACACTCACGGC
TCCTTCCTCATCCGGGAGAGCGAGAGCACCGCGGGATCGTTTTCACTGTCGGTCCGGGACTTCGACCAGA
ACCAGGGAGAGGTGGTGAAACATTACAAGATCCGTAATCTGGACAACGGTGGCTTCTACATCTCCCCTCG
AATCACTTTTCCCGGCCTGCATGAACTGGTCCGCCATTACACCAATGCTTCAGATGGGCTGTGCACACGG
TTGAGCCGCCCCTGCCAGACCGGCCTGAACGATATTTTTGAAGCGCAGAAAATTGAATGGCATGAATAAC
GTCGACAAGCTTGCGGCCGCACTCGAGCACCACCACCACCACCACTGAGATCCGGCTGCTAACAAAGCCC
GAAAGGAAGCTGAGTTGGCTGCTGCCACCGCTGAGCAATAACTAGCATAACCCCTTGGGGCCTCTAAACG
GGTCTTGAGGGGTTTTTTGCTGAAAGGAGGAACTATATCCGGA
Features (pLannotate 1.2.2; 22 found; start..end, strand, type, name):
     13..441     +  rep_origin     f1 ori (sequence partly withheld): f1 bacteriophage origin of replication; arrow indicates direction of (+) strand synthesis
    494..551     +  promoter       AmpR promoter (fragment): bla
    560..1375    -  CDS            KanR: aminoglycoside phosphotransferase; aph(3')-Ia; confers resistance to kanamycin in bacteria or G418 (Geneticin®) in eukaryotes
   1497..2085    +  rep_origin     ori: high-copy-number ColE1/pMB1/pBR322/pUC origin of replication
   2271..2410    -  misc_feature   bom: basis of mobility region from pBR322
   2512..2703    -  CDS            rop: Rop protein, which maintains plasmids at low copy number; rop
   2720..3100    +  CDS            YPB1_ECOLX: Protein predicted: Swiss-Prot protein existence level 4. From Escherichia coli.
   3172..3463    -  CDS            TcR (fragment): tetracycline efflux protein; tet; confers resistance to tetracycline
   3478..3499    -  protein_bind   CAP binding site: CAP binding activates transcription in the presence of cAMP. E. coli catabolite activator protein
   3512..4594    -  CDS            lacI: lac repressor; lacI; The lac repressor binds to the lac operator to inhibit transcription in E. coli. This inhibition can be relieved by adding lactose or isopropyl-β-D-thiogalactopyranoside (IPTG).
   4595..4672    -  promoter       lacI promoter: lacI
   4680..4959    -  CDS            TcR (fragment): tetracycline efflux protein; tet; confers resistance to tetracycline
   4985..5003    +  promoter       T7 promoter: promoter for bacteriophage T7 RNA polymerase
   5004..5028    +  protein_bind   lac operator: The lac repressor binds to the lac operator to inhibit transcription in E. coli. This inhibition can be relieved by adding lactose or isopropyl-β-D-thiogalactopyranoside (IPTG). lac repressor encoded by lacI
   5043..5065    +  RBS            RBS: efficient ribosome binding site from bacteriophage T7 gene 10 (Olins and Rangwala, 1989)
   5085..5101    +  CDS            capTEV™ (fragment): composite tag for in vivo biotinylation, TEV protease cleavage, and 6xHis tagging
   5112..5129    +  CDS            thrombin site: thrombin recognition and cleavage site
   5136..5429    +  CDS            SUMO: cleavable ubiquitin-like protein tag; S. cerevisiae SMT3 (truncated)
   5421..5753    +  CDS            LCK (fragment): LCK_HUMAN - Experimental evidence at protein level: Swiss-Prot protein existence level 1. Non-receptor tyrosine-protein kinase that plays an essential role in the selection and maturation of developing T-cells in the thymus and in the function of mature T-cells. Plays a key role in T- cell antigen receptor (TCR)-linked signal transduction pathways. Constitutively associated with the cytoplasmic portions of the CD4 and CD8 surface receptors. Association of the TCR with a peptide antigen- bound MHC complex facilitates the interaction of CD4 and CD8 with MHC class II and class I molecules, respec
   5830..5847    +  CDS            9xHis (fragment): 9xHis affinity tag
   5857..5906    +  CDS            SET1 (fragment): solubility-enhancement tag derived from T7 phage gene 10B
   5914..5961    +  terminator     T7 terminator: transcription terminator for bacteriophage T7 RNA polymerase
