[The description below was written by a language model from this plasmid's Addgene catalogue record and pLannotate feature annotations shown in this document.]
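Description:
pET28-His6-SUMO-Lck-SH2-AviTag is a bacterial expression plasmid of about 6 kb, built on the pET28 backbone, for producing the SH2 domain of the human tyrosine kinase Lck in E. coli. It is selected with kanamycin through an aminoglycoside phosphotransferase gene. It replicates from a ColE1/pBR322-type origin accompanied by the bom region and the rop gene, which matches its catalogue listing as low copy. An f1 phage origin is also present, and the short tetracycline-resistance fragments in the annotation appear to be remnants of the pBR322-derived backbone rather than functional markers.

The expression cassette follows the standard pET layout. A T7 promoter with an adjacent lac operator and the T7 gene 10 ribosome binding site drives the fusion, and a T7 terminator ends the transcript. The plasmid-borne lacI gene keeps transcription repressed until IPTG is added, in a host that supplies T7 RNA polymerase. The encoded protein begins with a 6xHis tag (which the automated annotation picks up as a fragment of a composite tag), followed by a thrombin cleavage site, the yeast SMT3-derived SUMO domain and the 324 bp Lck SH2 insert, which was introduced by Gibson assembly. The catalogue record lists a C-terminal AviTag, a short peptide substrate for site-specific biotinylation by BirA. The feature table does not annotate this tag, although an unannotated stretch lies directly after the Lck segment. A histidine-tag fragment is annotated further downstream, and the record does not say whether it is translated.

According to the record, the purified and biotinylated SH2 domain is immobilised on streptavidin beads for binder selections. The associated publication concerns peptide binding assays used to model SH2 domain affinities.
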