Addgene plasmid #214203: pET28-His6-SUMO-Lck-SH2-AviTag
Purpose: Bacterial expression of SH2 domain of the Lck kinase with N-terminal Thrombin-cleavable 6xHis tag and SUMO and C-terminal AviTag for Streptavidin bead functionalization for binder selections
Depositing lab: Neel Shah. Depositing organization: Columbia University. Publication: Accurate affinity models for SH2 domains from peptide binding assays and free-energy regression. Gagoski D, Rube HT, Rastogi C, Melo LAN, Li X, Voleti R, Shah NH, Bussemaker HJ. Protein Sci. 2025 Nov;34(11):e70317. doi: 10.1002/pro.70317. PubMed 41088778.
Backbone
  Vector backbone: pET28
  Backbone size w/o insert (bp): 5665
  Total vector size (bp): 5989
  Vector type: Bacterial Expression
Growth in bacteria
  Bacterial resistance: Kanamycin, 50 μg/mL
  Growth temperature: 37°C
  Growth strain: DH5alpha
  Copy number: Low Copy
Gene/Insert
  Gene/Insert name: Lck kinase SH2 domain (alt name: Src-Homology 2 domain of Tyrosine-protein kinase Lck)
  Species: H. sapiens (human)
  Insert size (bp): 324
  Entrez Gene: LCK (a.k.a. IMD22, LSK, YT16, p56lck, pp58lck)
  Promoter: T7
  Tag / fusion protein: 6xHis (N terminal on backbone); SUMO (N terminal on backbone); AviTag (C terminal on backbone)
  Cloning method: Gibson Cloning
  Sequencing primers: 5′ T7 promotor; 3′ T7 terminator
Terms and licenses: Academic/Nonprofit Terms; Industry Terms: Not Available to Industry
Depositor comments: Please visit https://doi.org/10.1101/2024.12.23.630085 for bioRxiv preprint.
How to cite: pET28-His6-SUMO-Lck-SH2-AviTag was a gift from Neel Shah (Addgene plasmid # 214203 ; http://n2t.net/addgene:214203 ; RRID:Addgene_214203)
